Addgene plasmid #91978: pLJM1-FH-AGO2-WT
Purpose: Expresses FLAG-HA-AGO2 (WT)
Depositing lab: Joshua Mendell. Depositing organization: University of Texas Southwestern Medical Center. Publication: An Argonaute phosphorylation cycle promotes microRNA-mediated silencing. Golden RJ, Chen B, Li T, Braun J, Manjunath H, Chen X, Wu J, Schmid V, Chang TC, Kopp F, Ramirez-Martinez A, Tagliabracci VS, Chen ZJ, Xie Y, Mendell JT. Nature. 2017 Feb 9;542(7640):197-202. doi: 10.1038/nature21025. Epub 2017 Jan 23. PubMed 28114302.
Backbone
  Vector backbone: pLJM1
  Backbone manufacturer: David Sabatini Lab (Addgene #19319)
  Vector type: Mammalian Expression, Lentiviral
  Selectable markers: Puromycin
Growth in bacteria
  Bacterial resistance: Ampicillin, 100 μg/mL
  Growth temperature: 37°C
  Growth strain: NEB Stable
  Copy number: Unknown
Gene/Insert
  Gene/Insert name: AGO2
  Species: H. sapiens (human)
  Entrez Gene: AGO2 (a.k.a. CASC7, EIF2C2, LESKRES, LINC00980, PPD, Q10)
  Tag / fusion protein: FLAG-HA (N terminal on insert)
  Cloning method: Restriction Enzyme; 5′ cloning site Unknown (unknown if destroyed); 3′ cloning site Unknown (unknown if destroyed)
Resource information
  A portion of this plasmid was derived from a plasmid made by: The parental AGO2 sequence used for this construct was amplified from a Thomas Tuschl lab plasmid (Addgene plasmid # 10822).
Terms and licenses: Academic/Nonprofit Terms; Industry Terms: Not Available to Industry
How to cite: pLJM1-FH-AGO2-WT was a gift from Joshua Mendell (Addgene plasmid # 91978 ; http://n2t.net/addgene:91978 ; RRID:Addgene_91978)
