[The description below was written by a language model from this plasmid's Addgene catalogue record and pLannotate feature annotations shown in this document.]
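Description:
pLJM1-FH-AGO2-WT is a lentiviral mammalian expression plasmid built on the pLJM1 backbone that expresses wild-type human Argonaute 2 (AGO2, also known as EIF2C2) carrying an N-terminal FLAG-HA tandem epitope tag. In bacteria it is maintained through a high-copy ColE1/pUC-type origin and selected with ampicillin via the β-lactamase gene. An f1 origin, an SV40 origin and residual lac, T7 and T3 elements from the cloning backbone are also annotated. The AGO2 coding sequence was amplified from an earlier AGO2 plasmid, but the restriction sites used for cloning are not recorded.

The transfer cassette has a third-generation, self-inactivating layout. An RSV promoter fused to a truncated HIV-1 5' LTR drives genomic RNA production in packaging cells, followed by the Ψ packaging signal with a gag fragment, the Rev response element for Rev-dependent nuclear export, and a ΔU3 3' LTR that disables LTR promoter activity after integration. Within the provirus, a CMV enhancer/promoter drives the tagged AGO2 open reading frame. The feature table annotates a FLAG fragment just upstream of the AGO2 coding sequence; the HA tag listed in the catalogue entry is not separately annotated but would lie in the short gap between them. Downstream sit a cPPT/CTS element, which aids nuclear import of the viral genome, and a human PGK promoter driving puromycin N-acetyltransferase for selection of transduced cells. A short U6 promoter fragment upstream of CMV appears to be a remnant of the backbone's lineage.

The construct suits stable expression of epitope-tagged AGO2 in mammalian cells, with the tags allowing detection or affinity purification. It was deposited with a study of how an Argonaute phosphorylation cycle affects microRNA-mediated silencing, and the "WT" label suggests it serves as the wild-type reference.
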