Features (pLannotate 1.2.2; 30 found; start..end, strand, type, name):
    131..334     +  promoter       CMV promoter: human cytomegalovirus (CMV) immediate early promoter
    378..412     +  misc_feature   MCS (fragment): multiple cloning site
    422..442     +  CDS            FLAG (fragment): FLAG® epitope tag, followed by an enterokinase cleavage site
    479..3055    +  CDS            AGO2 (sequence partly withheld): AGO2_HUMAN - Also known as EIF2C2. Experimental evidence at protein level: Swiss-Prot protein existence level 1. Required for RNA-mediated gene silencing (RNAi) by the RNA- induced silencing complex (RISC). The 'minimal RISC' appears to include AGO2 bound to a short guide RNA such as a microRNA (miRNA) or short interfering RNA (siRNA). These guide RNAs direct RISC to complementary mRNAs that are targets for RISC-mediated gene silencing. The precise mechanism of gene silencing depends on the degree of complementarity between the miRNA or siRNA and its target. Binding of RISC to a perfectly comp
   3100..3217    +  misc_feature   cPPT/CTS: central polypurine tract and central termination sequence of HIV-1
   3266..3776    +  promoter       hPGK promoter: human phosphoglycerate kinase 1 promoter
   3798..4397    +  CDS            PuroR: puromycin N-acetyltransferase; pac from Streptomyces alboniger; confers resistance to puromycin
   4440..4523    +  CDS            nef (fragment): NEF_HV1Z2 - Experimental evidence at protein level: Swiss-Prot protein existence level 1. Extracellular Nef protein targets CD4(+) T-lymphocytes for apoptosis by interacting with CXCR4 surface receptors. From Human immunodeficiency virus type 1 group M subtype D (isolate Z2/CDC-Z34) (HIV-1).
   4525..4758    +  LTR            3' LTR (ΔU3): self-inactivating 3' long terminal repeat (LTR) from HIV-1
   4830..4951    +  polyA_signal   SV40 poly(A) signal: SV40 polyadenylation signal
   4991..5126    +  rep_origin     SV40 ori: SV40 origin of replication
   5147..5165    -  promoter       T7 promoter: promoter for bacteriophage T7 RNA polymerase
   5173..5328    +  CDS            lacZα (fragment): LacZα fragment of β-galactosidase; lacZ fragment
   5333..5761    +  rep_origin     f1 ori (sequence partly withheld): f1 bacteriophage origin of replication; arrow indicates direction of (+) strand synthesis
   5814..5918    +  promoter       AmpR promoter: bla
   5919..6779    +  CDS            AmpR: β-lactamase; bla; confers resistance to ampicillin, carbenicillin, and related antibiotics
   6950..7538    +  rep_origin     ori: high-copy-number ColE1/pMB1/pBR322/pUC origin of replication
   7721..7813    +  CDS            lacI (fragment): lac repressor; lacI; The lac repressor binds to the lac operator to inhibit transcription in E. coli. This inhibition can be relieved by adding lactose or isopropyl-β-D-thiogalactopyranoside (IPTG).
   7826..7847    +  protein_bind   CAP binding site: CAP binding activates transcription in the presence of cAMP. E. coli catabolite activator protein
   7862..7892    +  promoter       lac promoter: promoter for the E. coli lac operon
   7900..7916    +  protein_bind   lac operator: The lac repressor binds to the lac operator to inhibit transcription in E. coli. This inhibition can be relieved by adding lactose or isopropyl-β-D-thiogalactopyranoside (IPTG). lac repressor encoded by lacI
   7961..7979    +  promoter       T3 promoter: promoter for bacteriophage T3 RNA polymerase
   8007..8233    +  promoter       RSV promoter: Rous sarcoma virus enhancer/promoter
   8234..8414    +  LTR            5' LTR (truncated): truncated 5' long terminal repeat (LTR) from HIV-1
   8461..8586    +  misc_feature   HIV-1 Ψ: packaging signal of human immunodeficiency virus type 1
   8570..8933    +  CDS            HIV-1 gag (fragment): gag protein from human immunodeficiency virus 1; gag
   9079..9312    +  misc_feature   RRE: The Rev response element (RRE) of HIV-1 allows for Rev-dependent mRNA export from the nucleus to the cytoplasm.
   9689..9789    +  CDS            Rev (fragment): human immunodeficiency virus 1 (HIV-1) Rev protein; rev; enhances nuclear export of unspliced and incompletely spliced viral mRNAs
   9839..5       +  promoter       U6 promoter (fragment) (across the origin): RNA polymerase III promoter for human U6 snRNA
  10013..130     +  enhancer       CMV enhancer (fragment) (across the origin): human cytomegalovirus immediate early enhancer; contains an 18-bp deletion relative to the standard CMV enhancer
>Addgene plasmid #91978 | pLJM1-FH-AGO2-WT | addgene full sequence | sequence record 180555 | Addgene NGS Result
TATGCCAAGTACGCCCCCTATTGACGTCAATGACGGTAAATGGCCCGCCTGGCATTATGCCCAGTACATG
ACCTTATGGGACTTTCCTACTTGGCAGTACATCTACGTATTAGTCATCGCTATTACCATGGTGATGCGGT
TTTGGCAGTACATCAATGGGCGTGGATAGCGGTTTGACTCACGGGGATTTCCAAGTCTCCACCCCATTGA
CGTCAATGGGAGTTTGTTTTGGCACCAAAATCAACGGGACTTTCCAAAATGTCGTAACAACTCCGCCCCA
TTGACGCAAATGGGCGGTAGGCGTGTACGGTGGGAGGTCTATATAAGCAGAGCTGGTTTAGTGAACCGTC
AGATCCGCTAGCGCTACCGGGTACAAGTCCGGACTCAGATCTCGAGCTCAAGCTTCGAATTCGCCATGGA
CTACAAGGACGACGATGACAAGTACCCTTATGACGTGCCCGATTACGCTAGCGGCCGCATGTACTCGGGA
GCCGGCCCCGCACTTGCACCTCCTGCGCCGCCGCCCCCCATCCAAGGATATGCCTTCAAGCCTCCACCTA
GACCCGACTTTGGGACCTCCGGGAGAACAATCAAATTACAGGCCAATTTCTTCGAAATGGACATCCCCAA
AATTGACATCTATCATTATGAATTGGATATCAAGCCAGAGAAGTGCCCGAGGAGAGTTAACAGGGAAATC
GTGGAACACATGGTCCAGCACTTTAAAACACAGATCTTTGGGGATCGGAAGCCCGTGTTTGACGGCAGGA
AGAATCTATACACAGCCATGCCCCTTCCGATTGGGAGGGACAAGGTGGAGCTGGAGGTCACGCTGCCAGG
AGAAGGCAAGGATCGCATCTTCAAGGTGTCCATCAAGTGGGTGTCCTGCGTGAGCTTGCAGGCGTTACAC
GATGCACTTTCAGGGCGGCTGCCCAGCGTCCCTTTTGAGACGATCCAGGCCCTGGACGTGGTCATGAGGC
ACTTGCCATCCATGAGGTACACCCCCGTGGGCCGCTCCTTCTTCACCGCGTCCGAAGGCTGCTCTAACCC
TCTTGGCGGGGGCCGAGAAGTGTGGTTTGGCTTCCATCAGTCCGTCCGGCCTTCTCTCTGGAAAATGATG
CTGAATATTGATGTGTCAGCAACAGCGTTTTACAAGGCACAGCCAGTAATCGAGTTTGTTTGTGAAGTTT
TGGATTTTAAAAGTATTGAAGAACAACAAAAACCTCTGACAGATTCCCAAAGGGTAAAGTTTACCAAAGA
AATTAAAGGTCTAAAGGTGGAGATAACGCACTGTGGGCAGATGAAGAGGAAGTACCGTGTCTGCAATGTG
ACCCGGCGGCCCGCCAGTCACCAAACATTCCCGCTGCAGCAGGAGAGCGGGCAGACGGTGGAGTGCACGG
TGGCCCAGTATTTCAAGGACAGGCACAAGTTGGTTCTGCGCTACCCCCACCTCCCATGTTTACAAGTCGG
ACAGGAGCAGAAACACACCTACCTTCCCCTGGAGGTCTGTAACATTGTGGCAGGACAAAGATGTATTAAA
AAATTAACGGACAATCAGACCTCAACCATGATCAGAGCGACTGCTAGGTCGGCGCCCGATCGGCAAGAAG
AGATTAGCAAATTGATGCGAAGTGCAAGTTTCAACACAGATCCATACGTCCGTGAATTTGGAATCATGGT
CAAAGATGAGATGACAGACGTGACTGGGCGGGTGCTGCAGCCGCCCTCCATCCTCTACGGGGGCAGGAAT
AAAGCTATTGCGACCCCTGTCCAGGGCGTCTGGGACATGCGGAAC
[405 nt withheld, positions 1796-2200]
AACAACATCCTGCTGCCCCAGGGCAGGCCGCCGGTGTTCCAGCAGCCCGTCATCTTTCTGGGAGCAGACG
TCACTCACCCCCCCGCCGGGGATGGGAAGAAGCCCTCCATTGCCGCCGTGGTGGGCAGCATGGACGCCCA
CCCCAATCGCTACTGCGCCACCGTGCGCGTGCAGCAGCACCGGCAGGAGATCATACAAGACCTGGCCGCC
ATGGTCCGCGAGCTCCTCATCCAGTTCTACAAGTCCACGCGCTTCAAGCCCACCCGCATCATCTTCTACC
GCGACGGTGTCTCTGAAGGCCAGTTCCAGCAGGTTCTCCACCACGAGTTGCTGGCCATCCGTGAGGCCTG
TATCAAGCTAGAAAAAGACTACCAGCCCGGGATCACCTTCATCGTGGTGCAGAAGAGGCACCACACCCGG
CTCTTCTGCACTGACAAGAACGAGCGGGTTGGGAAAAGTGGAAACATTCCAGCAGGCACGACTGTGGACA
CGAAAATCACCCACCCCACCGAGTTCGACTTCTACCTGTGTAGTCACGCTGGCATCCAGGGGACAAGCAG
GCCTTCGCACTATCACGTCCTCTGGGACGACAATCGTTTCTCCTCTGATGAGCTGCAGATCCTAACCTAC
CAGCTGTGTCACACCTACGTGCGCTGCACACGCTCCGTGTCCATCCCAGCGCCAGCATACTACGCTCACC
TGGTGGCCTTCCGGGCCAGGTACCACCTGGTGGATAAGGAACATGACAGTGCTGAAGGAAGCCATACCTC
TGGGCAGAGTAACGGGCGAGACCACCAAGCACTGGCCAAGGCGGTCCAGGTTCACCAAGACACTCTGCGC
ACCATGTACTTTGCTTGAGAATTCTCGACCTCGAGACAAATGGCAGTATTCATCCACAATTTTAAAAGAA
AAGGGGGGATTGGGGGGTACAGTGCAGGGGAAAGAATAGTAGACATAATAGCAACAGACATACAAACTAA
AGAATTACAAAAACAAATTACAAAAATTCAAAATTTTCGGGTTTATTACAGGGACAGCAGAGATCCACTT
TGGCCGCGGCTCGAGGGGGTTGGGGTTGCGCCTTTTCCAAGGCAGCCCTGGGTTTGCGCAGGGACGCGGC
TGCTCTGGGCGTGGTTCCGGGAAACGCAGCGGCGCCGACCCTGGGTCTCGCACATTCTTCACGTCCGTTC
GCAGCGTCACCCGGATCTTCGCCGCTACCCTTGTGGGCCCCCCGGCGACGCTTCCTGCTCCGCCCCTAAG
TCGGGAAGGTTCCTTGCGGTTCGCGGCGTGCCGGACGTGACAAACGGAAGCCGCACGTCTCACTAGTACC
CTCGCAGACGGACAGCGCCAGGGAGCAATGGCAGCGCGCCGACCGCGATGGGCTGTGGCCAATAGCGGCT
GCTCAGCAGGGCGCGCCGAGAGCAGCGGCCGGGAAGGGGCGGTGCGGGAGGCGGGGTGTGGGGCGGTAGT
GTGGGCCCTGTTCCTGCCCGCGCGGTGTTCCGCATTCTGCAAGCCTCCGGAGCGCACGTCGGCAGTCGGC
TCCCTCGTTGACCGAATCACCGACCTCTCTCCCCAGGGGGATCCACCGGAGCTTACCATGACCGAGTACA
AGCCCACGGTGCGCCTCGCCACCCGCGACGACGTCCCCAGGGCCGTACGCACCCTCGCCGCCGCGTTCGC
CGACTACCCCGCCACGCGCCACACCGTCGATCCGGACCGCCACATCGAGCGGGTCACCGAGCTGCAAGAA
CTCTTCCTCACGCGCGTCGGGCTCGACATCGGCAAGGTGTGGGTCGCGGACGACGGCGCCGCGGTGGCGG
TCTGGACCACGCCGGAGAGCGTCGAAGCGGGGGCGGTGTTCGCCGAGATCGGCCCGCGCATGGCCGAGTT
GAGCGGTTCCCGGCTGGCCGCGCAGCAACAGATGGAAGGCCTCCTGGCGCCGCACCGGCCCAAGGAGCCC
GCGTGGTTCCTGGCCACCGTCGGCGTCTCGCCCGACCACCAGGGCAAGGGTCTGGGCAGCGCCGTCGTGC
TCCCCGGAGTGGAGGCGGCCGAGCGCGCCGGGGTGCCCGCCTTCCTGGAGACCTCCGCGCCCCGCAACCT
CCCCTTCTACGAGCGGCTCGGCTTCACCGTCACCGCCGACGTCGAGGTGCCCGAAGGACCGCGCACCTGG
TGCATGACCCGCAAGCCCGGTGCCTGACGCCCGCCCCACGACCCGCAGCGCCCGACCGAAAGGAGCGCAC
GACCCCATGCATCGGTACCTTTAAGACCAATGACTTACAAGGCAGCTGTAGATCTTAGCCACTTTTTAAA
AGAAAAGGGGGGACTGGAAGGGCTAATTCACTCCCAACGAAGACAAGATCTGCTTTTTGCTTGTACTGGG
TCTCTCTGGTTAGACCAGATCTGAGCCTGGGAGCTCTCTGGCTAACTAGGGAACCCACTGCTTAAGCCTC
AATAAAGCTTGCCTTGAGTGCTTCAAGTAGTGTGTGCCCGTCTGTTGTGTGACTCTGGTAACTAGAGATC
CCTCAGACCCTTTTAGTCAGTGTGGAAAATCTCTAGCAGTAGTAGTTCATGTCATCTTATTATTCAGTAT
TTATAACTTGCAAAGAAATGAATATCAGAGAGTGAGAGGAACTTGTTTATTGCAGCTTATAATGGTTACA
AATAAAGCAATAGCATCACAAATTTCACAAATAAAGCATTTTTTTCACTGCATTCTAGTTGTGGTTTGTC
CAAACTCATCAATGTATCTTATCATGTCTGGCTCTAGCTATCCCGCCCCTAACTCCGCCCATCCCGCCCC
TAACTCCGCCCAGTTCCGCCCATTCTCCGCCCCATGGCTGACTAATTTTTTTTATTTATGCAGAGGCCGA
GGCCGCCTCGGCCTCTGAGCTATTCCAGAAGTAGTGAGGAGGCTTTTTTGGAGGCCTAGGGACGTACCCA
ATTCGCCCTATAGTGAGTCGTATTACGCGCGCTCACTGGCCGTCGTTTTACAACGTCGTGACTGGGAAAA
CCCTGGCGTTACCCAACTTAATCGCCTTGCAGCACATCCCCCTTTCGCCAGCTGGCGTAATAGCGAAGAG
GCCCGCACCGATCGCCCTTCCCAACAGTTGCGCAGCCTGAATGGCGAATGGG
[124 nt withheld, positions 5333-5456]
C
[91 nt withheld, positions 5458-5548]
A
[49 nt withheld, positions 5550-5598]
CCTTTGACGTTGGAGTCCACGTTCTTT
[37 nt withheld, positions 5626-5662]
ACCCTATCTCGGTCTATTCTTTTGATTTATAAGGGATTTTGCCGATTTCGGCCTATTGGTTAAAAAATGA
GCTGATTTAACAAAAATTTAACGCGAATTTTAACAAAATATTAACGCTTACAATTTAGGTGGCACTTTTC
GGGGAAATGTGCGCGGAACCCCTATTTGTTTATTTTTCTAAATACATTCAAATATGTATCCGCTCATGAG
ACAATAACCCTGATAAATGCTTCAATAATATTGAAAAAGGAAGAGTATGAGTATTCAACATTTCCGTGTC
GCCCTTATTCCCTTTTTTGCGGCATTTTGCCTTCCTGTTTTTGCTCACCCAGAAACGCTGGTGAAAGTAA
AAGATGCTGAAGATCAGTTGGGTGCACGAGTGGGTTACATCGAACTGGATCTCAACAGCGGTAAGATCCT
TGAGAGTTTTCGCCCCGAAGAACGTTTTCCAATGATGAGCACTTTTAAAGTTCTGCTATGTGGCGCGGTA
TTATCCCGTATTGACGCCGGGCAAGAGCAACTCGGTCGCCGCATACACTATTCTCAGAATGACTTGGTTG
AGTACTCACCAGTCACAGAAAAGCATCTTACGGATGGCATGACAGTAAGAGAATTATGCAGTGCTGCCAT
AACCATGAGTGATAACACTGCGGCCAACTTACTTCTGACAACGATCGGAGGACCGAAGGAGCTAACCGCT
TTTTTGCACAACATGGGGGATCATGTAACTCGCCTTGATCGTTGGGAACCGGAGCTGAATGAAGCCATAC
CAAACGACGAGCGTGACACCACGATGCCTGTAGCAATGGCAACAACGTTGCGCAAACTATTAACTGGCGA
ACTACTTACTCTAGCTTCCCGGCAACAATTAATAGACTGGATGGAGGCGGATAAAGTTGCAGGACCACTT
CTGCGCTCGGCCCTTCCGGCTGGCTGGTTTATTGCTGATAAATCTGGAGCCGGTGAGCGTGGGTCTCGCG
GTATCATTGCAGCACTGGGGCCAGATGGTAAGCCCTCCCGTATCGTAGTTATCTACACGACGGGGAGTCA
GGCAACTATGGATGAACGAAATAGACAGATCGCTGAGATAGGTGCCTCACTGATTAAGCATTGGTAACTG
TCAGACCAAGTTTACTCATATATACTTTAGATTGATTTAAAACTTCATTTTTAATTTAAAAGGATCTAGG
TGAAGATCCTTTTTGATAATCTCATGACCAAAATCCCTTAACGTGAGTTTTCGTTCCACTGAGCGTCAGA
CCCCGTAGAAAAGATCAAAGGATCTTCTTGAGATCCTTTTTTTCTGCGCGTAATCTGCTGCTTGCAAACA
AAAAAACCACCGCTACCAGCGGTGGTTTGTTTGCCGGATCAAGAGCTACCAACTCTTTTTCCGAAGGTAA
CTGGCTTCAGCAGAGCGCAGATACCAAATACTGTTCTTCTAGTGTAGCCGTAGTTAGGCCACCACTTCAA
GAACTCTGTAGCACCGCCTACATACCTCGCTCTGCTAATCCTGTTACCAGTGGCTGCTGCCAGTGGCGAT
AAGTCGTGTCTTACCGGGTTGGACTCAAGACGATAGTTACCGGATAAGGCGCAGCGGTCGGGCTGAACGG
GGGGTTCGTGCACACAGCCCAGCTTGGAGCGAACGACCTACACCGAACTGAGATACCTACAGCGTGAGCT
ATGAGAAAGCGCCACGCTTCCCGAAGGGAGAAAGGCGGACAGGTATCCGGTAAGCGGCAGGGTCGGAACA
GGAGAGCGCACGAGGGAGCTTCCAGGGGGAAACGCCTGGTATCTTTATAGTCCTGTCGGGTTTCGCCACC
TCTGACTTGAGCGTCGATTTTTGTGATGCTCGTCAGGGGGGCGGAGCCTATGGAAAAACGCCAGCAACGC
GGCCTTTTTACGGTTCCTGGCCTTTTGCTGGCCTTTTGCTCACATGTTCTTTCCTGCGTTATCCCCTGAT
TCTGTGGATAACCGTATTACCGCCTTTGAGTGAGCTGATACCGCTCGCCGCAGCCGAACGACCGAGCGCA
GCGAGTCAGTGAGCGAGGAAGCGGAAGAGCGCCCAATACGCAAACCGCCTCTCCCCGCGCGTTGGCCGAT
TCATTAATGCAGCTGGCACGACAGGTTTCCCGACTGGAAAGCGGGCAGTGAGCGCAACGCAATTAATGTG
AGTTAGCTCACTCATTAGGCACCCCAGGCTTTACACTTTATGCTTCCGGCTCGTATGTTGTGTGGAATTG
TGAGCGGATAACAATTTCACACAGGAAACAGCTATGACCATGATTACGCCAAGCGCGCAATTAACCCTCA
CTAAAGGGAACAAAAGCTGGAGCTGCAAGCTTAATGTAGTCTTATGCAATACTCTTGTAGTCTTGCAACA
TGGTAACGATGAGTTAGCAACATGCCTTACAAGGAGAGAAAAAGCACCGTGCATGCCGATTGGTGGAAGT
AAGGTGGTACGATCGTGCCTTATTAGGAAGGCAACAGACGGGTCTGACATGGATTGGACGAACCACTGAA
TTGCCGCATTGCAGAGATATTGTATTTAAGTGCCTAGCTCGATACATAAACGGGTCTCTCTGGTTAGACC
AGATCTGAGCCTGGGAGCTCTCTGGCTAACTAGGGAACCCACTGCTTAAGCCTCAATAAAGCTTGCCTTG
AGTGCTTCAAGTAGTGTGTGCCCGTCTGTTGTGTGACTCTGGTAACTAGAGATCCCTCAGACCCTTTTAG
TCAGTGTGGAAAATCTCTAGCAGTGGCGCCCGAACAGGGACTTGAAAGCGAAAGGGAAACCAGAGGAGCT
CTCTCGACGCAGGACTCGGCTTGCTGAAGCGCGCACGGCAAGAGGCGAGGGGCGGCGACTGGTGAGTACG
CCAAAAATTTTGACTAGCGGAGGCTAGAAGGAGAGAGATGGGTGCGAGAGCGTCAGTATTAAGCGGGGGA
GAATTAGATCGCGATGGGAAAAAATTCGGTTAAGGCCAGGGGGAAAGAAAAAATATAAATTAAAACATAT
AGTATGGGCAAGCAGGGAGCTAGAACGATTCGCAGTTAATCCTGGCCTGTTAGAAACATCAGAAGGCTGT
AGACAAATACTGGGACAGCTACAACCATCCCTTCAGACAGGATCAGAAGAACTTAGATCATTATATAATA
CAGTAGCAACCCTCTATTGTGTGCATCAAAGGATAGAGATAAAAGACACCAAGGAAGCTTTAGACAAGAT
AGAGGAAGAGCAAAACAAAAGTAAGACCACCGCACAGCAAGCGGCCGCTGATCTTCAGACCTGGAGGAGG
AGATATGAGGGACAATTGGAGAAGTGAATTATATAAATATAAAGTAGTAAAAATTGAACCATTAGGAGTA
GCACCCACCAAGGCAAAGAGAAGAGTGGTGCAGAGAGAAAAAAGAGCAGTGGGAATAGGAGCTTTGTTCC
TTGGGTTCTTGGGAGCAGCAGGAAGCACTATGGGCGCAGCGTCAATGACGCTGACGGTACAGGCCAGACA
ATTATTGTCTGGTATAGTGCAGCAGCAGAACAATTTGCTGAGGGCTATTGAGGCGCAACAGCATCTGTTG
CAACTCACAGTCTGGGGCATCAAGCAGCTCCAGGCAAGAATCCTGGCTGTGGAAAGATACCTAAAGGATC
AACAGCTCCTGGGGATTTGGGGTTGCTCTGGAAAACTCATTTGCACCACTGCTGTGCCTTGGAATGCTAG
TTGGAGTAATAAATCTCTGGAACAGATTTGGAATCACACGACCTGGATGGAGTGGGACAGAGAAATTAAC
AATTACACAAGCTTAATACACTCCTTAATTGAAGAATCGCAAAACCAGCAAGAAAAGAATGAACAAGAAT
TATTGGAATTAGATAAATGGGCAAGTTTGTGGAATTGGTTTAACATAACAAATTGGCTGTGGTATATAAA
ATTATTCATAATGATAGTAGGAGGCTTGGTAGGTTTAAGAATAGTTTTTGCTGTACTTTCTATAGTGAAT
AGAGTTAGGCAGGGATATTCACCATTATCGTTTCAGACCCACCTCCCAACCCCGAGGGGACCCGACAGGC
CCGAAGGAATAGAAGAAGAAGGTGGAGAGAGAGACAGAGACAGATCCATTCGATTAGTGAACGGATCTCG
ACGGTATCGATCACGAGACTAGCCTCGAGCGGCCGCCCCCTTCACCGAGGGCCTATTTCCCATGATTCCT
TCATATTTGCATATACGATACAAGGCTGTTAGAGAGATAATTGGAATTAATTTGACTGTAAACACAAAGA
TATTAGTACAAAATACGTGACGTAGAAAGTAATAATTTCTTGGGTAGTTTGCAGTTTTAAAATTATGTTT
TAAAATGGACTATCA
